>Addgene plasmid #77587 | CDKL2 gRNA (BRDN0001149437) | addgene full sequence | sequence record 188052 | Addgene Assembled Sequence
CCCGGGTGCAAAGATGGATAAAGTTTTAAACAGAGAGGAATCTTTGCAGCTAATGGACCTTCTAGGTCTT
GAAAGGAGTGGGAATTGGCTCCGGTGCCCGTCAGTGGGCAGAGCGCACATCGCCCACAGTCCCCGAGAAG
TTGGGGGGAGGGGTCGGCAATTGATCCGGTGCCTAGAGAAGGTGGCGCGGGGTAAACTGGGAAAGTGATG
TCGTGTACTGGCTCCGCCTTTTTCCCGAGGGTGGGGGAGAACCGTATATAAGTGCAGTAGTCGCCGTGAA
CGTTCTTTTTCGCAACGGGTTTGCCGCCAGAACACAGGTAAGTGCCGTGTGTGGTTCCCGCGGGCCTGGC
CTCTTTACGGGTTATGGCCCTTGCGTGCCTTGAATTACTTCCACCTGGCTGCAGTACGTGATTCTTGATC
CCGAGCTTCGGGTTGGAAGTGGGTGGGAGAGTTCGAGGCCTTGCGCTTAAGGAGCCCCTTCGCCTCGTGC
TTGAGTTGAGGCCTGGCCTGGGCGCTGGGGCCGCCGCGTGCGAATCTGGTGGCACCTTCGCGCCTGTCTC
GCTGCTTTCGATAAGTCTCTAGCCATTTAAAATTTTTGATGACCTGCTGCGACGCTTTTTTTCTGGCAAG
ATAGTCTTGTAAATGCGGGCCAAGATCTGCACACTGGTATTTCGGTTTTTGGGGCCGCGGGCGGCGACGG
GGCCCGTGCGTCCCAGCGCACATGTTCGGCGAGGCGGGGCCTGCGAGCGCGGCCACCGAGAATCGGACGG
GGGTAGTCTCAAGCTGGCCGGCCTGCTCTGGTGCCTGGCCTCGCGCCGCCGTGTATCGCCCCGCCCTGGG
CGGCAAGGCTGGCCCGGTCGGCACCAGTTGCGTGAGCGGAAAGATGGCCGCTTCCCGGCCCTGCTGCAGG
GAGCTCAAAATGGAGGACGCGGCGCTCGGGAGAGCGGGCGGGTGAGTCACCCACACAAAGGAAAAGGGCC
TTTCCGTCCTCAGCCGTCGCTTCATGTGACTCCACGGAGTACCGGGCGCCGTCCAGGCACCTCGATTAGT
TCTCGAGCTTTTGGAGTACGTCGTCTTTAGGTTGGGGGGAGGGGTTTTATGCGATGGAGTTTCCCCACAC
TGAGTGGGTGGAGACTGAAGTTAGGCCAGCTTGGCACTTGATGTAATTCTCCTTGGAATTTGCCCTTTTT
GAGTTTGGATCTTGGTTCATTCTCAAGCCTCAGACAGTGGTTCAAAGTTTTTTTCTTCCATTTCAGGTGT
CGTGACGTACGGCCACCATGACCGAGTACAAGCCCACGGTGCGCCTCGCCACCCGCGACGACGTCCCCAG
GGCCGTACGCACCCTCGCCGCCGCGTTCGCCGACTACCCCGCCACGCGCCACACCGTCGATCCGGACCGC
CACATCGAGCGGGTCACCGAGCTGCAAGAACTCTTCCTCACGCGCGTCGGGCTCGACATCGGCAAGGTGT
GGGTCGCGGACGACGGCGCCGCCGTGGCGGTCTGGACCACGCCGGAGAGCGTCGAAGCGGGGGCGGTGTT
CGCCGAGATCGGCCCGCGCATGGCCGAGTTGAGCGGTTCCCGGCTGGCCGCGCAGCAACAGATGGAAGGC
CTCCTGGCGCCGCACCGGCCCAAGGAGCCCGCGTGGTTCCTGGCCACCGTCGGAGTCTCGCCCGACCACC
AGGGCAAGGGTCTGGGCAGCGCCGTCGTGCTCCCCGGAGTGGAGGCGGCCGAGCGCGCCGGGGTGCCCGC
CTTCCTGGAGACCTCCGCGCCCCGCAACCTCCCCTTCTACGAGCGGCTCGGCTTCACCGTCACCGCCGAC
GTCGAGGTGCCCGAAGGACCGCGCACCTGGTGCATGACCCGCAAGCCCGGTGCCTGAACGCGTTAAGTCG
ACAATCAACCTCTGGATTACAAAATTTGTGAAAGATTGACTGGTATTCTTAACTATGTTGCTCCTTTTAC
GCTATGTGGATACGCTGCTTTAATGCCTTTGTATCATGCTATTGCTTCCCGTATGGCTTTCATTTTCTCC
TCCTTGTATAAATCCTGGTTGCTGTCTCTTTATGAGGAGTTGTGGCCCGTTGTCAGGCAACGTGGCGTGG
TGTGCACTGTGTTTGCTGACGCAACCCCCACTGGTTGGGGCATTGCCACCACCTGTCAGCTCCTTTCCGG
GACTTTCGCTTTCCCCCTCCCTATTGCCACGGCGGAACTCATCGCCGCCTGCCTTGCCCGCTGCTGGACA
GGGGCTCGGCTGTTGGGCACTGACAATTCCGTGGTGTTGTCGGGGAAATCATCGTCCTTTCCTTGGCTGC
TCGCCTGTGTTGCCACCTGGATTCTGCGCGGGACGTCCTTCTGCTACGTCCCTTCGGCCCTCAATCCAGC
GGACCTTCCTTCCCGCGGCCTGCTGCCGGCTCTGCGGCCTCTTCCGCGTCTTCGCCTTCGCCCTCAGACG
AGTCGGATCTCCCTTTGGGCCGCCTCCCCGCGTCGACTTTAAGACCAATGACTTACAAGGCAGCTGTAGA
TCTTAGCCACTTTTTAAAAGAAAAGGGGGGACTGGAAGGGCTAATTCACTCCCAACGAAGACAAGATCTG
CTTTTTGCTTGTACTGGGTCTCTCTGGTTAGACCAGATCTGAGCCTGGGAGCTCTCTGGCTAACTAGGGA
ACCCACTGCTTAAGCCTCAATAAAGCTTGCCTTGAGTGCTTCAAGTAGTGTGTGCCCGTCTGTTGTGTGA
CTCTGGTAACTAGAGATCCCTCAGACCCTTTTAGTCAGTGTGGAAAATCTCTAGCAGTACGTATAGTAGT
TCATGTCATCTTATTATTCAGTATTTATAACTTGCAAAGAAATGAATATCAGAGAGTGAGAGGAACTTGT
TTATTGCAGCTTATAATGGTTACAAATAAAGCAATAGCATCACAAATTTCACAAATAAAGCATTTTTTTC
ACTGCATTCTAGTTGTGGTTTGTCCAAACTCATCAATGTATCTTATCATGTCTGGCTCTAGCTATCCCGC
CCCTAACTCCGCCCATCCCGCCCCTAACTCCGCCCAGTTCCGCCCATTCTCCGCCCCATGGCTGACTAAT
TTTTTTTATTTATGCAGAGGCCGAGGCCGCCTCGGCCTCTGAGCTATTCCAGAAGTAGTGAGGAGGCTTT
TTTGGAGGCCTAGGGACGTACCCAATTCGCCCTATAGTGAGTCGTATTACGCGCGCTCACTGGCCGTCGT
TTTACAACGTCGTGACTGGGAAAACCCTGGCGTTACCCAACTTAATCGCCTTGCAGCACATCCCCCTTTC
GCCAGCTGGCGTAATAGCGAAGAGGCCCGCACCGATCGCCCTTCCCAACAGTTGCGCAGCCTGAATGGCG
AATGGG
[124 nt withheld, positions 3367-3490]
C
[91 nt withheld, positions 3492-3582]
A
[49 nt withheld, positions 3584-3632]
CCTTTGACGTTGGAGTCCACGTTCTTT
[37 nt withheld, positions 3660-3696]
ACCCTATCTCGGTCTATTCTTTTGATTTATAAGGGATTTTGCCGATTTCGGCCTATTGGTTAAAAAATGA
GCTGATTTAACAAAAATTTAACGCGAATTTTAACAAAATATTAACGCTTACAATTTAGGTGGCACTTTTC
GGGGAAATGTGCGCGGAACCCCTATTTGTTTATTTTTCTAAATACATTCAAATATGTATCCGCTCATGAG
ACAATAACCCTGATAAATGCTTCAATAATATTGAAAAAGGAAGAGTATGAGTATTCAACATTTCCGTGTC
GCCCTTATTCCCTTTTTTGCGGCATTTTGCCTTCCTGTTTTTGCTCACCCAGAAACGCTGGTGAAAGTAA
AAGATGCTGAAGATCAGTTGGGTGCACGAGTGGGTTACATCGAACTGGATCTCAACAGCGGTAAGATCCT
TGAGAGTTTTCGCCCCGAAGAACGTTTTCCAATGATGAGCACTTTTAAAGTTCTGCTATGTGGCGCGGTA
TTATCCCGTATTGACGCCGGGCAAGAGCAACTCGGTCGCCGCATACACTATTCTCAGAATGACTTGGTTG
AGTACTCACCAGTCACAGAAAAGCATCTTACGGATGGCATGACAGTAAGAGAATTATGCAGTGCTGCCAT
AACCATGAGTGATAACACTGCGGCCAACTTACTTCTGACAACGATCGGAGGACCGAAGGAGCTAACCGCT
TTTTTGCACAACATGGGGGATCATGTAACTCGCCTTGATCGTTGGGAACCGGAGCTGAATGAAGCCATAC
CAAACGACGAGCGTGACACCACGATGCCTGTAGCAATGGCAACAACGTTGCGCAAACTATTAACTGGCGA
ACTACTTACTCTAGCTTCCCGGCAACAATTAATAGACTGGATGGAGGCGGATAAAGTTGCAGGACCACTT
CTGCGCTCGGCCCTTCCGGCTGGCTGGTTTATTGCTGATAAATCTGGAGCCGGTGAGCGTGGGTCTCGCG
GTATCATTGCAGCACTGGGGCCAGATGGTAAGCCCTCCCGTATCGTAGTTATCTACACGACGGGGAGTCA
GGCAACTATGGATGAACGAAATAGACAGATCGCTGAGATAGGTGCCTCACTGATTAAGCATTGGTAACTG
TCAGACCAAGTTTACTCATATATACTTTAGATTGATTTAAAACTTCATTTTTAATTTAAAAGGATCTAGG
TGAAGATCCTTTTTGATAATCTCATGACCAAAATCCCTTAACGTGAGTTTTCGTTCCACTGAGCGTCAGA
CCCCGTAGAAAAGATCAAAGGATCTTCTTGAGATCCTTTTTTTCTGCGCGTAATCTGCTGCTTGCAAACA
AAAAAACCACCGCTACCAGCGGTGGTTTGTTTGCCGGATCAAGAGCTACCAACTCTTTTTCCGAAGGTAA
CTGGCTTCAGCAGAGCGCAGATACCAAATACTGTTCTTCTAGTGTAGCCGTAGTTAGGCCACCACTTCAA
GAACTCTGTAGCACCGCCTACATACCTCGCTCTGCTAATCCTGTTACCAGTGGCTGCTGCCAGTGGCGAT
AAGTCGTGTCTTACCGGGTTGGACTCAAGACGATAGTTACCGGATAAGGCGCAGCGGTCGGGCTGAACGG
GGGGTTCGTGCACACAGCCCAGCTTGGAGCGAACGACCTACACCGAACTGAGATACCTACAGCGTGAGCT
ATGAGAAAGCGCCACGCTTCCCGAAGGGAGAAAGGCGGACAGGTATCCGGTAAGCGGCAGGGTCGGAACA
GGAGAGCGCACGAGGGAGCTTCCAGGGGGAAACGCCTGGTATCTTTATAGTCCTGTCGGGTTTCGCCACC
TCTGACTTGAGCGTCGATTTTTGTGATGCTCGTCAGGGGGGCGGAGCCTATGGAAAAACGCCAGCAACGC
GGCCTTTTTACGGTTCCTGGCCTTTTGCTGGCCTTTTGCTCACATGTTCTTTCCTGCGTTATCCCCTGAT
TCTGTGGATAACCGTATTACCGCCTTTGAGTGAGCTGATACCGCTCGCCGCAGCCGAACGACCGAGCGCA
GCGAGTCAGTGAGCGAGGAAGCGGAAGAGCGCCCAATACGCAAACCGCCTCTCCCCGCGCGTTGGCCGAT
TCATTAATGCAGCTGGCACGACAGGTTTCCCGACTGGAAAGCGGGCAGTGAGCGCAACGCAATTAATGTG
AGTTAGCTCACTCATTAGGCACCCCAGGCTTTACACTTTATGCTTCCGGCTCGTATGTTGTGTGGAATTG
TGAGCGGATAACAATTTCACACAGGAAACAGCTATGACCATGATTACGCCAAGCGCGCAATTAACCCTCA
CTAAAGGGAACAAAAGCTGGAGCTGCAAGCTTAATGTAGTCTTATGCAATACTCTTGTAGTCTTGCAACA
TGGTAACGATGAGTTAGCAACATGCCTTACAAGGAGAGAAAAAGCACCGTGCATGCCGATTGGTGGAAGT
AAGGTGGTACGATCGTGCCTTATTAGGAAGGCAACAGACGGGTCTGACATGGATTGGACGAACCACTGAA
TTGCCGCATTGCAGAGATATTGTATTTAAGTGCCTAGCTCGATACATAAACGGGTCTCTCTGGTTAGACC
AGATCTGAGCCTGGGAGCTCTCTGGCTAACTAGGGAACCCACTGCTTAAGCCTCAATAAAGCTTGCCTTG
AGTGCTTCAAGTAGTGTGTGCCCGTCTGTTGTGTGACTCTGGTAACTAGAGATCCCTCAGACCCTTTTAG
TCAGTGTGGAAAATCTCTAGCAGTGGCGCCCGAACAGGGACTTGAAAGCGAAAGGGAAACCAGAGGAGCT
CTCTCGACGCAGGACTCGGCTTGCTGAAGCGCGCACGGCAAGAGGCGAGGGGCGGCGACTGGTGAGTACG
CCAAAAATTTTGACTAGCGGAGGCTAGAAGGAGAGAGATGGGTGCGAGAGCGTCAGTATTAAGCGGGGGA
GAATTAGATCGCGATGGGAAAAAATTCGGTTAAGGCCAGGGGGAAAGAAAAAATATAAATTAAAACATAT
AGTATGGGCAAGCAGGGAGCTAGAACGATTCGCAGTTAATCCTGGCCTGTTAGAAACATCAGAAGGCTGT
AGACAAATACTGGGACAGCTACAACCATCCCTTCAGACAGGATCAGAAGAACTTAGATCATTATATAATA
CAGTAGCAACCCTCTATTGTGTGCATCAAAGGATAGAGATAAAAGACACCAAGGAAGCTTTAGACAAGAT
AGAGGAAGAGCAAAACAAAAGTAAGACCACCGCACAGCAAGCGGCCGCTGATCTTCAGACCTGGAGGAGG
AGATATGAGGGACAATTGGAGAAGTGAATTATATAAATATAAAGTAGTAAAAATTGAACCATTAGGAGTA
GCACCCACCAAGGCAAAGAGAAGAGTGGTGCAGAGAGAAAAAAGAGCAGTGGGAATAGGAGCTTTGTTCC
TTGGGTTCTTGGGAGCAGCAGGAAGCACTATGGGCGCAGCGTCAATGACGCTGACGGTACAGGCCAGACA
ATTATTGTCTGGTATAGTGCAGCAGCAGAACAATTTGCTGAGGGCTATTGAGGCGCAACAGCATCTGTTG
CAACTCACAGTCTGGGGCATCAAGCAGCTCCAGGCAAGAATCCTGGCTGTGGAAAGATACCTAAAGGATC
AACAGCTCCTGGGGATTTGGGGTTGCTCTGGAAAACTCATTTGCACCACTGCTGTGCCTTGGAATGCTAG
TTGGAGTAATAAATCTCTGGAACAGATTTGGAATCACACGACCTGGATGGAGTGGGACAGAGAAATTAAC
AATTACACAAGCTTAATACACTCCTTAATTGAAGAATCGCAAAACCAGCAAGAAAAGAATGAACAAGAAT
TATTGGAATTAGATAAATGGGCAAGTTTGTGGAATTGGTTTAACATAACAAATTGGCTGTGGTATATAAA
ATTATTCATAATGATAGTAGGAGGCTTGGTAGGTTTAAGAATAGTTTTTGCTGTACTTTCTATAGTGAAT
AGAGTTAGGCAGGGATATTCACCATTATCGTTTCAGACCCACCTCCCAACCCCGAGGGGACCCAGAGAGG
GCCTATTTCCCATGATTCCTTCATATTTGCATATACGATACAAGGCTGTTAGAGAGATAATTAGAATTAA
TTTGACTGTAAACACAAAGATATTAGTACAAAATACGTGACGTAGAAAGTAATAATTTCTTGGGTAGTTT
GCAGTTTTAAAATTATGTTTTAAAATGGACTATCATATGCTTACCGTAACTTGAAAGTATTTCGATTTCT
TGGCTTTATATATCTTGTGGAAAGGACGAAACACCGCTGATTATGTGGCAACCCGAGTTTTAGAGCTAGA
AATAGCAAGTTAAAATAAGGCTAGTCCGTTATCAACTTGAAAAAGTGGCACCGAGTCGGTGCTTTTTTAA
GCTTGGCGTAACTAGATCTTGAGACAAATGGCAGTATTCATCCACAATTTTAAAAGAAAAGGGGGGATTG
GGGGGTACAGTGCAGGGGAAAGAATAGTAGACATAATAGCAACAGACATACAAACTAAAGAATTACAAAA
ACAAATTACAAAAATTCAAAATTTTCGGGTTTATTACAGGGACAGCAGAGATCCACTTTGGCGCCGGCTC
GAGGGGG
Features (pLannotate 1.2.2; 29 found; start..end, strand, type, name):
     14..80      +  CDS            small t antigen (fragment): SV40 (simian virus 40) small t antigen
    106..317     +  promoter       EF-1α core promoter: core promoter for human elongation factor EF-1α
    318..1256    +  intron         EF-1α intron A: intron upstream of the start codon of human EF-1α
   1278..1877    +  CDS            PuroR (fragment): puromycin N-acetyltransferase; pac from Streptomyces; confers resistance to puromycin
   1893..2481    +  misc_feature   WPRE: woodchuck hepatitis virus posttranscriptional regulatory element
   2532..2551    +  misc_feature   cPPT/CTS (fragment): central polypurine tract and central termination sequence of HIV-1
   2553..2786    +  LTR            3' LTR (ΔU3): self-inactivating 3' long terminal repeat (LTR) from HIV-1
   2864..2985    +  polyA_signal   SV40 poly(A) signal: SV40 polyadenylation signal
   3025..3160    +  rep_origin     SV40 ori: SV40 origin of replication
   3181..3199    -  promoter       T7 promoter: promoter for bacteriophage T7 RNA polymerase
   3207..3362    +  CDS            lacZα (fragment): LacZα fragment of β-galactosidase; lacZ fragment
   3367..3795    +  rep_origin     f1 ori (sequence partly withheld): f1 bacteriophage origin of replication; arrow indicates direction of (+) strand synthesis
   3848..3952    +  promoter       AmpR promoter: bla
   3953..4813    +  CDS            AmpR: β-lactamase; bla; confers resistance to ampicillin, carbenicillin, and related antibiotics
   4984..5572    +  rep_origin     ori: high-copy-number ColE1/pMB1/pBR322/pUC origin of replication
   5755..5847    +  CDS            lacI (fragment): lac repressor; lacI; The lac repressor binds to the lac operator to inhibit transcription in E. coli. This inhibition can be relieved by adding lactose or isopropyl-β-D-thiogalactopyranoside (IPTG).
   5860..5881    +  protein_bind   CAP binding site: CAP binding activates transcription in the presence of cAMP. E. coli catabolite activator protein
   5896..5926    +  promoter       lac promoter: promoter for the E. coli lac operon
   5934..5950    +  protein_bind   lac operator: The lac repressor binds to the lac operator to inhibit transcription in E. coli. This inhibition can be relieved by adding lactose or isopropyl-β-D-thiogalactopyranoside (IPTG). lac repressor encoded by lacI
   5995..6013    +  promoter       T3 promoter: promoter for bacteriophage T3 RNA polymerase
   6041..6267    +  promoter       RSV promoter: Rous sarcoma virus enhancer/promoter
   6268..6448    +  LTR            5' LTR (truncated): truncated 5' long terminal repeat (LTR) from HIV-1
   6495..6620    +  misc_feature   HIV-1 Ψ: packaging signal of human immunodeficiency virus type 1
   6604..6967    +  CDS            HIV-1 gag (fragment): gag protein from human immunodeficiency virus 1; gag
   7113..7346    +  misc_feature   RRE: The Rev response element (RRE) of HIV-1 allows for Rev-dependent mRNA export from the nucleus to the cytoplasm.
   7723..7749    +  CDS            Rev (fragment): human immunodeficiency virus 1 (HIV-1) Rev protein; rev; enhances nuclear export of unspliced and incompletely spliced viral mRNAs
   7753..7993    +  promoter       U6 promoter: RNA polymerase III promoter for human U6 snRNA
   8023..8098    +  misc_RNA       gRNA scaffold: guide RNA scaffold for the Streptococcus pyogenes CRISPR/Cas9 system
   8154..8271    +  misc_feature   cPPT/CTS: central polypurine tract and central termination sequence of HIV-1
