[The description below was written by a language model from this plasmid's Addgene catalogue record and pLannotate feature annotations shown in this document.]
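Description:
CDKL2 gRNA (BRDN0001149437) is a third-generation lentiviral guide RNA plasmid built on the lentiGuide-Puro backbone and designed to direct Streptococcus pyogenes Cas9 to the human CDKL2 gene (also known as KKIAMRE or P56). It is maintained in E. coli through a high-copy ColE1/pUC-type origin with ampicillin selection from the β-lactamase gene. The backbone also carries an f1 origin, an SV40 origin and poly(A) signal, and remnants of lac and T7/T3 cloning-vector sequences.

The viral transfer cassette begins with an RSV promoter fused to a truncated HIV-1 5' LTR, which allows Tat-independent production of the genomic RNA. This is followed by the Ψ packaging signal with a partial gag segment, the Rev response element for nuclear export, and a cPPT/CTS element. The cassette ends in a ΔU3 self-inactivating 3' LTR. Within this unit, a human U6 RNA polymerase III promoter drives the CDKL2-specific spacer joined to the SpCas9 gRNA scaffold. A separate EF-1α core promoter with its intron A expresses puromycin N-acetyltransferase, which allows selection of transduced mammalian cells. A WPRE downstream of this marker enhances transcript expression.

The plasmid does not encode Cas9, so it must be paired with a separate Cas9 vector such as lentiCas9-Blast or used in cells that already express the nuclease. The guide was designed against a CDKL2 RefSeq transcript and belongs to a human kinome gRNA collection. This makes it suitable for CRISPR knockout of this kinase in individual experiments. The cloning method for the spacer is not recorded.
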