Addgene plasmid #77587: CDKL2 gRNA (BRDN0001149437)
Purpose: 3rd generation lentiviral gRNA plasmid targeting human CDKL2
Depositing lab: John Doench & David Root. Depositing organization: Broad Institute. Publication: Optimized sgRNA design to maximize activity and minimize off-target effects of CRISPR-Cas9. Doench JG, Fusi N, Sullender M, Hegde M, Vaimberg EW, Donovan KF, Smith I, Tothova Z, Wilen C, Orchard R, Virgin HW, Listgarten J, Root DE. Nat Biotechnol. 2016 Jan 18. doi: 10.1038/nbt.3437. PubMed 26780180.
Backbone
  Vector backbone: lentiGuide-Puro
  Backbone manufacturer: Zhang Lab (Addgene plasmid # 52963)
  Vector type: Mammalian Expression, Lentiviral, CRISPR
  Selectable markers: Puromycin
Growth in bacteria
  Bacterial resistance: Ampicillin, 100 μg/mL
  Growth temperature: 37°C
  Growth strain: DH5alpha
  Copy number: High Copy
Gene/Insert
  Gene/Insert name: CDKL2 (alt names: CDKL2; NM_003948.3)
  gRNA/shRNA sequence: CTGATTATGTGGCAACCCGA
  Species: H. sapiens (human)
  Entrez Gene: CDKL2 (a.k.a. KKIAMRE, P56)
  Promoter: hU6
  Cloning method: Unknown
  Sequencing primers: 5′ U6-F; 3′ pS2-R
Terms and licenses: Academic/Nonprofit Terms; Industry Terms: Not Available to Industry
Depositor comments: The gRNA was designed to target the following Genbank reference sequence(s): NM_003948.3. Note that this plasmid does NOT contain Cas9. It should be used in conjunction with lentiCas9-Blast (Addgene #52962) or otherwise with cell lines already expressing Cas9. Browse the full kinome gRNA library at http://www.addgene.org/pooled-library/broadgpp-human-kinome/ or visit http://www.broadinstitute.org/rnai/public/ for detailed protocols and information.
How to cite: CDKL2 gRNA (BRDN0001149437) was a gift from John Doench & David Root (Addgene plasmid # 77587 ; http://n2t.net/addgene:77587 ; RRID:Addgene_77587)
