>Addgene plasmid #77587 | CDKL2 gRNA (BRDN0001149437) | depositor partial sequence | sequence record 145047 | Target Sequence
CTGATTATGTGGCAACCCGA
