>Addgene plasmid #77587 | CDKL2 gRNA (BRDN0001149437) | addgene partial sequence | sequence record 188051 | hU6-F
TAGAAAGTAATAATTTCTTGGGTAGTTTGCAGTTTTAAAATTATGTTTTAAAATGGACTATCATATGCTT
ACCGTAACTTGAAAGTATTTCGATTTCTTGGCTTTATATATCTTGTGGAAAGGACGAAACACCGCTGATT
ATGTGGCAACCCGAGTTTTAGAGCTAGAAATAGCAAGTTAAAATAAGGCTAGTCCGTTATCAACTTGAAA
AAGTGGCACCGAGTCGGTGCTTTTTTAAGCTTGGCGTAACTAGATCTTGAGACAAATGGCAGTATTCATC
CACAATTTTAAAAGAAAAGGGGGGATTGGGGGGTACAGTGCAGGGGAAAGAATAGTAGACATAATAGCAA
CAGACATACAAACTAAAGAATTACAAAAACAAATTACAAAAATTCAAAATTTTCGGGTTTATTACAGGGA
CAGCAGAGATCCACTTTGGCGCCGGCTCGAGGGGGCCCGGGTGCAAAGATGGATAAAGTTTTAAACAGAG
AGGAATCTTTGCAGCTAATGGACCTTCTAGGTCTTGAAAGGAGTGGGAATTGGCTCCGGTGCCCGTCAGT
GGGCAGAGCG
